>Addgene plasmid #245862 | Z7ME17 | depositor full sequence | sequence record 483452 | Z7ME17 sequence 5534 bps
AGCGCCCAATACGCAAACCGCCTCTCCCCGCGCGTTGGCCGATTCATTAATGCAGCTGGCACGACAGGTT
TCCCGACTGGAAAGCGGGCAGTGAGCGCAACGCAATTAATGTGAGTTAGCTCACTCATTAGGCACCCCAG
GCTTTACACTTTATGCTTCCGGCTCGTATGTTGTGTGGAATTGTGAGCGGATAACAATTTCACACAGGAA
ACAGCTATGACCATGATTACGCCAAGCTTGGTACCGAGCTCGGATCCACTAGTAACGGCCGCCAGTGTGC
TGGAATTCGGCTTAAGCCGAATTCTGCAGATATCCATCACACTGGCGGCCGCTCGAGCATGCATCTAGAA
TTGTAATACGACTCACTATAGGGCGAATTGGGCAGTGAGAGCTGGAGCCCGGAGATGGGGACTGAGACAA
GGCCCCAGGCCCTACGGGGCGCAGCAGGTGCGAGAACTCCACAATGCTCGAAAGAGTGATGGGGGAACCC
CAAGTGCCCTTGTATTGCAAGGGCTTTTCCCTGGTGTAAGGAGCCAGGGGAATAAGGGCTGGGTAAGACT
GGTGCCAGCCGCCGCGGTAACGCCAGCAGCTTAAGTGGTCGCCGTTTTTATTGGGCCTAAAGCGTTCGTA
GCCGGGTGGATAAGTCTCTAGGTAAATCTTGCGTCCAAGCGTAAGGCTTCTGGAGATACTGTCTATCTTG
AGGCCGGGAGAGGTTGGAGGTACTCCCGGGGTAGGGGTAAAATCCTGTAATCCTGGGGGGACCACCGGTG
GCGAAGGCGTCCAACTGGAACGGGCCTGACGGTGAGGGACGAAACCCAGGGGAGCGAGCCGGATTAGATA
CCCGGGTAGTCCTGGGCGTAAATTGATGCGGACTATGTGTGGGGGTATCCACGAAGATAACTTCTTGTGC
CGAAGGAAGCAGTAAGTCCGCCGGCTGGGGAGTACGCCCGCAAGGCCTGAAACTTAAAGGAATTGGCGGG
GGAGCACCACAAAGGGTGGAGCCTGCGGTTAAATTGGATTCAACGCCGGAAAACTCACCGGGGGCGACGG
CAGAATGACGGCCAAGCTGATGACTTTGCTTGACGAGCCGAGAGGAGGTGCATGGCCGCCGTCAGTTCGT
ACCGTGAGGTGTCCTCTTAAGTGAGGTAACGAACGAGACCCCCGCCCTCAGTTACCAGCAAATTCCTATG
GAATGATGGGGACTCTGAGGGGACCGCTGCTGCTAAAGCAGAGGAAGGAGGGGGCAACGGTAGGTCAGTA
TGCCCCGAATCCCCCGGGCTACACGCGGCCTACAATGGTTACGACAATGGGTTCCAACACCGAAAGGTGA
AGGTAATCCCCTAAACGTAATCTCAGTCCGGATTGTGGGCTGTAACTCGCCCTCATGAAGCTGGAATCCC
TAGTAATCGCGTGTCACTATCGCGCGGTGATACGTCCTGCTCCTTGCACACACCGCCCGTCATATCACCT
GAGTAGGGCTTGCTAGCATAACCCCTTGGGGCCTCTAAACGGGTCTTGAGGGGTTTTTTGTGCATGCTCG
AGCGGCCGCCAGTGTGATGGAATTCGCCCTATAGTGAGTCGTATTACAATTCACTGGCCGTCGTTTTACA
ACGTCGTGACTGGGAAAACCCTGGCGTTACCCAACTTAATCGCCTTGCAGCACATCCCCCTTTCGCCAGC
TGGCGTAATAGCGAAGAGGCCCGCACCGATCGCCCTTCCCAACAGTTGCGCAGCCTGAATGGCGAATGGA
CGCGCTGGAAGGCAGTACACCTTGATAGGTGGGCTGCCCTTCCTGGTTGGCTTGGTTTCATCAGCCATCC
GCTTGCCCTCATCTGTTACGCCGGCGGTAGCCGGCCAGCCTCGCAGAGCAGGATTCCCGTTGAGCACCGC
CAGGTGCGAATAAGGGACAGTGAAGAAGGAACACCCGCTCGCGGGTGGGCCTACTTCACCTATCCTGCCC
GGCTGACGCCGTTGGATACACCAAGGAAAGTCTACACGAACCCTTTGGCAAAATCCTGTATATCGTGCGA
AAAAGGATGGATATACCGAAAAAATCGCTATAATGACCCCGAAGCAGGGTTATGCAGCGGAAAAGCGCTG
CTTCCCTGCTGTTTTGTGGAATATCTACCGACTGGAAACAGGCAAATGCAGGAA
[119 nt withheld, positions 2155-2273]
C
[91 nt withheld, positions 2275-2365]
A
[49 nt withheld, positions 2367-2415]
CCTTTGACGTTGGAGTCCACGTTCTTT
[37 nt withheld, positions 2443-2479]
ACCCTATCTCGGTCTATTCTTTTGATTTATAAGGGATTTTGCCGATTTCGGCCTATTGGTTAAAAAATGA
GCTGATTTAACAAAAATTTAACGCGAATTTTAACAAAATTCAGGGCGCAAGGGCTGCTAAAGGAAGCGGA
ACACGTAGAAAGCCAGTCCGCAGAAACGGTGCTGACCCCGGATGAATGTCAGCTACTGGGCTATCTGGAC
AAGGGAAAACGCAAGCGCAAAGAGAAAGCAGGTAGCTTGCAGTGGGCTTACATGGCGATAGCTAGACTGG
GCGGTTTTATGGACAGCAAGCGAACCGGAATTGCCAGCTGGGGCGCCCTCTGGTAAGGTTGGGAAGCCCT
GCAAAGTAAACTGGATGGCTTTCTTGCCGCCAAGGATCTGATGGCGCAGGGGATCAAGATCTGATCAAGA
GACAGGATGAGGATCGTTTCGCATGATTGAACAAGATGGATTGCACGCAGGTTCTCCGGCCGCTTGGGTG
GAGAGGCTATTCGGCTATGACTGGGCACAACAGACAATCGGCTGCTCTGATGCCGCCGTGTTCCGGCTGT
CAGCGCAGGGGCGCCCGGTTCTTTTTGTCAAGACCGACCTGTCCGGTGCCCTGAATGAACTGCAGGACGA
GGCAGCGCGGCTATCGTGGCTGGCCACGACGGGCGTTCCTTGCGCAGCTGTGCTCGACGTTGTCACTGAA
GCGGGAAGGGACTGGCTGCTATTGGGCGAAGTGCCGGGGCAGGATCTCCTGTCATCCCACCTTGCTCCTG
CCGAGAAAGTATCCATCATGGCTGATGCAATGCGGCGGCTGCATACGCTTGATCCGGCTACCTGCCCATT
CGACCACCAAGCGAAACATCGCATCGAGCGAGCACGTACTCGGATGGAAGCCGGTCTTGTCGATCAGGAT
GATCTGGACGAAGAGCATCAGGGGCTCGCGCCAGCCGAACTGTTCGCCAGGCTCAAGGCGCGCATGCCCG
ACGGCGAGGATCTCGTCGTGACCCATGGCGATGCCTGCTTGCCGAATATCATGGTGGAAAATGGCCGCTT
TTCTGGATTCATCGACTGTGGCCGGCTGGGTGTGGCGGACCGCTATCAGGACATAGCGTTGGCTACCCGT
GATATTGCTGAAGAGCTTGGCGGCGAATGGGCTGACCGCTTCCTCGTGCTTTACGGTATCGCCGCTCCCG
ATTCGCAGCGCATCGCCTTCTATCGCCTTCTTGACGAGTTCTTCTGAATTGAAAAAGGAAGAGTATGAGT
ATTCAACATTTCCGTGTCGCCCTTATTCCCTTTTTTGCGGCATTTTGCCTTCCTGTTTTTGCTCACCCAG
AAACGCTGGTGAAAGTAAAAGATGCTGAAGATCAGTTGGGTGCACGAGTGGGTTACATCGAACTGGATCT
CAACAGCGGTAAGATCCTTGAGAGTTTTCGCCCCGAAGAACGTTTTCCAATGATGAGCACTTTTAAAGTT
CTGCTATGTGGCGCGGTATTATCCCGTATTGACGCCGGGCAAGAGCAACTCGGTCGCCGCATACACTATT
CTCAGAATGACTTGGTTGAGTACTCACCAGTCACAGAAAAGCATCTTACGGATGGCATGACAGTAAGAGA
ATTATGCAGTGCTGCCATAACCATGAGTGATAACACTGCGGCCAACTTACTTCTGACAACGATCGGAGGA
CCGAAGGAGCTAACCGCTTTTTTGCACAACATGGGGGATCATGTAACTCGCCTTGATCGTTGGGAACCGG
AGCTGAATGAAGCCATACCAAACGACGAGCGTGACACCACGATGCCTGTAGCAATGGCAACAACGTTGCG
CAAACTATTAACTGGCGAACTACTTACTCTAGCTTCCCGGCAACAATTAATAGACTGGATGGAGGCGGAT
AAAGTTGCAGGACCACTTCTGCGCTCGGCCCTTCCGGCTGGCTGGTTTATTGCTGATAAATCTGGAGCCG
GTGAGCGTGGGTCTCGCGGTATCATTGCAGCACTGGGGCCAGATGGTAAGCCCTCCCGTATCGTAGTTAT
CTACACGACGGGGAGTCAGGCAACTATGGATGAACGAAATAGACAGATCGCTGAGATAGGTGCCTCACTG
ATTAAGCATTGGTAACTGTCAGACCAAGTTTACTCATATATACTTTAGATTGATTTAAAACTTCATTTTT
AATTTAAAAGGATCTAGGTGAAGATCCTTTTTGATAATCTCATGACCAAAATCCCTTAACGTGAGTTTTC
GTTCCACTGAGCGTCAGACCCCGTAGAAAAGATCAAAGGATCTTCTTGAGATCCTTTTTTTCTGCGCGTA
ATCTGCTGCTTGCAAACAAAAAAACCACCGCTACCAGCGGTGGTTTGTTTGCCGGATCAAGAGCTACCAA
CTCTTTTTCCGAAGGTAACTGGCTTCAGCAGAGCGCAGATACCAAATACTGTTCTTCTAGTGTAGCCGTA
GTTAGGCCACCACTTCAAGAACTCTGTAGCACCGCCTACATACCTCGCTCTGCTAATCCTGTTACCAGTG
GCTGCTGCCAGTGGCGATAAGTCGTGTCTTACCGGGTTGGACTCAAGACGATAGTTACCGGATAAGGCGC
AGCGGTCGGGCTGAACGGGGGGTTCGTGCACACAGCCCAGCTTGGAGCGAACGACCTACACCGAACTGAG
ATACCTACAGCGTGAGCTATGAGAAAGCGCCACGCTTCCCGAAGGGAGAAAGGCGGACAGGTATCCGGTA
AGCGGCAGGGTCGGAACAGGAGAGCGCACGAGGGAGCTTCCAGGGGGAAACGCCTGGTATCTTTATAGTC
CTGTCGGGTTTCGCCACCTCTGACTTGAGCGTCGATTTTTGTGATGCTCGTCAGGGGGGCGGAGCCTATG
GAAAAACGCCAGCAACGCGGCCTTTTTACGGTTCCTGGCCTTTTGCTGGCCTTTTGCTCACATGTTCTTT
CCTGCGTTATCCCCTGATTCTGTGGATAACCGTATTACCGCCTTTGAGTGAGCTGATACCGCTCGCCGCA
GCCGAACGACCGAGCGCAGCGAGTCAGTGAGCGAGGAAGCGGAAG
