>Addgene plasmid #245862 | Z7ME17 | addgene full sequence | sequence record 491205 | Addgene NGS Result
AGCGCCCAATACGCAAACCGCCTCTCCCCGCGCGTTGGCCGATTCATTAATGCAGCTGGCACGACAGGTT
TCCCGACTGGAAAGCGGGCAGTGAGCGCAACGCAATTAATGTGAGTTAGCTCACTCATTAGGCACCCCAG
GCTTTACACTTTATGCTTCCGGCTCGTATGTTGTGTGGAATTGTGAGCGGATAACAATTTCACACAGGAA
ACAGCTATGACCATGATTACGCCAAGCTTGGTACCGAGCTCGGATCCACTAGTAACGGCCGCCAGTGTGC
TGGAATTCGGCTTAAGCCGAATTCTGCAGATATCCATCACACTGGCGGCCGCTCGAGCATGCATCTAGAC
CATCACACTGGCGGCCGCTCGAGCATGCACAAAAAACCCCTCAAGACCCGTTTAGAGGCCCCAAGGGGTT
ATGCTAGCAAGCCCTACTCAGGTGATATGACGGGCGGTGTGTGCAAGGAGCAGGACGTATCACCGCGCGA
TAGTGACACGCGATTACTAGGGATTCCAGCTTCATGAGGGCGAGTTACAGCCCACAATCCGGACTGAGAT
TACGTTTAGGGGATTACCTTCACCTTTCGGTGTTGGAACCCATTGTCGTAACCATTGTAGGCCGCGTGTA
GCCCGGGGGATTCGGGGCATACTGACCTACCGTTGCCCCCTCCTTCCTCTGCTTTAGCAGCAGCGGTCCC
CTCAGAGTCCCCATCATTCCATAGGAATTTGCTGGTAACTGAGGGCGGGGGTCTCGTTCGTTACCTCACT
TAAGAGGACACCTCACGGTACGAACTGACGGCGGCCATGCACCTCCTCTCGGCTCGTCAAGCAAAGTCAT
CAGCTTGGCCGTCATTCTGCCGTCGCCCCCGGTGAGTTTTCCGGCGTTGAATCCAATTTAACCGCAGGCT
CCACCCTTTGTGGTGCTCCCCCGCCAATTCCTTTAAGTTTCAGGCCTTGCGGGCGTACTCCCCAGCCGGC
GGACTTACTGCTTCCTTCGGCACAAGAAGTTATCTTCGTGGATACCCCCACACATAGTCCGCATCAATTT
ACGCCCAGGACTACCCGGGTATCTAATCCGGCTCGCTCCCCTGGGTTTCGTCCCTCACCGTCAGGCCCGT
TCCAGTTGGACGCCTTCGCCACCGGTGGTCCCCCCAGGATTACAGGATTTTACCCCTACCCCGGGAGTAC
CTCCAACCTCTCCCGGCCTCAAGATAGACAGTATCTCCAGAAGCCTTACGCTTGGACGCAAGATTTACCT
AGAGACTTATCCACCCGGCTACGAACGCTTTAGGCCCAATAAAAACGGCGACCACTTAAGCTGCTGGCGT
TACCGCGGCGGCTGGCACCAGTCTTACCCAGCCCTTATTCCCCTGGCTCCTTACACCAGGGAAAAGCCCT
TGCAATACAAGGGCACTTGGGGTTCCCCCATCACTCTTTCGAGCATTGTGGAGTTCTCGCACCTGCTGCG
CCCCGTAGGGCCTGGGGCCTTGTCTCAGTCCCCATCTCCGGGCTCCAGCTCTCACTGCCCAATTCGCCCT
ATAGTGAGTCGTATTACAATTCACTGGCCGTCGTTTTACAACGTCGTGACTGGGAAAACCCTGGCGTTAC
CCAACTTAATCGCCTTGCAGCACATCCCCCTTTCGCCAGCTGGCGTAATAGCGAAGAGGCCCGCACCGAT
CGCCCTTCCCAACAGTTGCGCAGCCTGAATGGCGAATGGACGCGCTGGAAGGCAGTACACCTTGATAGGT
GGGCTGCCCTTCCTGGTTGGCTTGGTTTCATCAGCCATCCGCTTGCCCTCATCTGTTACGCCGGCGGTAG
CCGGCCAGCCTCGCAGAGCAGGATTCCCGTTGAGCACCGCCAGGTGCGAATAAGGGACAGTGAAGAAGGA
ACACCCGCTCGCGGGTGGGCCTACTTCACCTATCCTGCCCGGCTGACGCCGTTGGATACACCAAGGAAAG
TCTACACGAACCCTTTGGCAAAATCCTGTATATCGTGCGAAAAAGGATGGATATACCGAAAAAATCGCTA
TAATGACCCCGAAGCAGGGTTATGCAGCGGAAAAGCGCTGCTTCCCTGCTGTTTTGTGGAATATCTACCG
ACTGGAAACAGGCAAATGCAGGAA
[65 nt withheld, positions 2125-2189]
T
[53 nt withheld, positions 2191-2243]
C
[91 nt withheld, positions 2245-2335]
A
[49 nt withheld, positions 2337-2385]
CCTTTGACGTTGGAGTCCACGTTCTTT
[37 nt withheld, positions 2413-2449]
ACCCTATCTCGGTCTATTCTTTTGATTTATAAGGGATTTTGCCGATTTCGGCCTATTGGTTAAAAAATGA
GCTGATTTAACAAAAATTTAACGCGAATTTTAACAAAATTCAGGGCGCAAGGGCTGCTAAAGGAAGCGGA
ACACGTAGAAAGCCAGTCCGCAGAAACGGTGCTGACCCCGGATGAATGTCAGCTACTGGGCTATCTGGAC
AAGGGAAAACGCAAGCGCAAAGAGAAAGCAGGTAGCTTGCAGTGGGCTTACATGGCGATAGCTAGACTGG
GCGGTTTTATGGACAGCAAGCGAACCGGAATTGCCAGCTGGGGCGCCCTCTGGTAAGGTTGGGAAGCCCT
GCAAAGTAAACTGGATGGCTTTCTTGCCGCCAAGGATCTGATGGCGCAGGGGATCAAGATCTGATCAAGA
GACAGGATGAGGATCGTTTCGCATGATTGAACAAGATGGATTGCACGCAGGTTCTCCGGCCGCTTGGGTG
GAGAGGCTATTCGGCTATGACTGGGCACAACAGACAATCGGCTGCTCTGATGCCGCCGTGTTCCGGCTGT
CAGCGCAGGGGCGCCCGGTTCTTTTTGTCAAGACCGACCTGTCCGGTGCCCTGAATGAACTGCAGGACGA
GGCAGCGCGGCTATCGTGGCTGGCCACGACGGGCGTTCCTTGCGCAGCTGTGCTCGACGTTGTCACTGAA
GCGGGAAGGGACTGGCTGCTATTGGGCGAAGTGCCGGGGCAGGATCTCCTGTCATCCCACCTTGCTCCTG
CCGAGAAAGTATCCATCATGGCTGATGCAATGCGGCGGCTGCATACGCTTGATCCGGCTACCTGCCCATT
CGACCACCAAGCGAAACATCGCATCGAGCGAGCACGTACTCGGATGGAAGCCGGTCTTGTCGATCAGGAT
GATCTGGACGAAGAGCATCAGGGGCTCGCGCCAGCCGAACTGTTCGCCAGGCTCAAGGCGCGCATGCCCG
ACGGCGAGGATCTCGTCGTGACCCATGGCGATGCCTGCTTGCCGAATATCATGGTGGAAAATGGCCGCTT
TTCTGGATTCATCGACTGTGGCCGGCTGGGTGTGGCGGACCGCTATCAGGACATAGCGTTGGCTACCCGT
GATATTGCTGAAGAGCTTGGCGGCGAATGGGCTGACCGCTTCCTCGTGCTTTACGGTATCGCCGCTCCCG
ATTCGCAGCGCATCGCCTTCTATCGCCTTCTTGACGAGTTCTTCTGAATTGAAAAAGGAAGAGTATGAGT
ATTCAACATTTCCGTGTCGCCCTTATTCCCTTTTTTGCGGCATTTTGCCTTCCTGTTTTTGCTCACCCAG
AAACGCTGGTGAAAGTAAAAGATGCTGAAGATCAGTTGGGTGCACGAGTGGGTTACATCGAACTGGATCT
CAACAGCGGTAAGATCCTTGAGAGTTTTCGCCCCGAAGAACGTTTTCCAATGATGAGCACTTTTAAAGTT
CTGCTATGTGGCGCGGTATTATCCCGTATTGACGCCGGGCAAGAGCAACTCGGTCGCCGCATACACTATT
CTCAGAATGACTTGGTTGAGTACTCACCAGTCACAGAAAAGCATCTTACGGATGGCATGACAGTAAGAGA
ATTATGCAGTGCTGCCATAACCATGAGTGATAACACTGCGGCCAACTTACTTCTGACAACGATCGGAGGA
CCGAAGGAGCTAACCGCTTTTTTGCACAACATGGGGGATCATGTAACTCGCCTTGATCGTTGGGAACCGG
AGCTGAATGAAGCCATACCAAACGACGAGCGTGACACCACGATGCCTGTAGCAATGGCAACAACGTTGCG
CAAACTATTAACTGGCGAACTACTTACTCTAGCTTCCCGGCAACAATTAATAGACTGGATGGAGGCGGAT
AAAGTTGCAGGACCACTTCTGCGCTCGGCCCTTCCGGCTGGCTGGTTTATTGCTGATAAATCTGGAGCCG
GTGAGCGTGGGTCTCGCGGTATCATTGCAGCACTGGGGCCAGATGGTAAGCCCTCCCGTATCGTAGTTAT
CTACACGACGGGGAGTCAGGCAACTATGGATGAACGAAATAGACAGATCGCTGAGATAGGTGCCTCACTG
ATTAAGCATTGGTAACTGTCAGACCAAGTTTACTCATATATACTTTAGATTGATTTAAAACTTCATTTTT
AATTTAAAAGGATCTAGGTGAAGATCCTTTTTGATAATCTCATGACCAAAATCCCTTAACGTGAGTTTTC
GTTCCACTGAGCGTCAGACCCCGTAGAAAAGATCAAAGGATCTTCTTGAGATCCTTTTTTTCTGCGCGTA
ATCTGCTGCTTGCAAACAAAAAAACCACCGCTACCAGCGGTGGTTTGTTTGCCGGATCAAGAGCTACCAA
CTCTTTTTCCGAAGGTAACTGGCTTCAGCAGAGCGCAGATACCAAATACTGTTCTTCTAGTGTAGCCGTA
GTTAGGCCACCACTTCAAGAACTCTGTAGCACCGCCTACATACCTCGCTCTGCTAATCCTGTTACCAGTG
GCTGCTGCCAGTGGCGATAAGTCGTGTCTTACCGGGTTGGACTCAAGACGATAGTTACCGGATAAGGCGC
AGCGGTCGGGCTGAACGGGGGGTTCGTGCACACAGCCCAGCTTGGAGCGAACGACCTACACCGAACTGAG
ATACCTACAGCGTGAGCTATGAGAAAGCGCCACGCTTCCCGAAGGGAGAAAGGCGGACAGGTATCCGGTA
AGCGGCAGGGTCGGAACAGGAGAGCGCACGAGGGAGCTTCCAGGGGGAAACGCCTGGTATCTTTATAGTC
CTGTCGGGTTTCGCCACCTCTGACTTGAGCGTCGATTTTTGTGATGCTCGTCAGGGGGGCGGAGCCTATG
GAAAAACGCCAGCAACGCGGCCTTTTTACGGTTCCTGGCCTTTTGCTGGCCTTTTGCTCACATGTTCTTT
CCTGCGTTATCCCCTGATTCTGTGGATAACCGTATTACCGCCTTTGAGTGAGCTGATACCGCTCGCCGCA
GCCGAACGACCGAGCGCAGCGAGTCAGTGAGCGAGGAAGCGGAAG
Features (pLannotate 1.2.2; 13 found; start..end, strand, type, name):
      2..94      +  CDS            lacI (fragment): lac repressor; lacI; The lac repressor binds to the lac operator to inhibit transcription in E. coli. This inhibition can be relieved by adding lactose or isopropyl-β-D-thiogalactopyranoside (IPTG).
    107..128     +  protein_bind   CAP binding site: CAP binding activates transcription in the presence of cAMP. E. coli catabolite activator protein
    143..173     +  promoter       lac promoter: promoter for the E. coli lac operon
    181..197     +  protein_bind   lac operator: The lac repressor binds to the lac operator to inhibit transcription in E. coli. This inhibition can be relieved by adding lactose or isopropyl-β-D-thiogalactopyranoside (IPTG). lac repressor encoded by lacI
    380..427     -  terminator     T7 terminator: transcription terminator for bacteriophage T7 RNA polymerase
    400..1745    -  ncRNA          SSU rRNA microsporidia: Accession: RF02542 - Microsporidia small subunit ribosomal RNA
   1821..1930    -  oriT           oriT: incP origin of transfer
   2125..2548    +  rep_origin     f1 ori (sequence partly withheld): f1 bacteriophage origin of replication; arrow indicates direction of (+) strand synthesis
   2561..2860    +  CDS            tnpA (fragment): TN5P_ECOLX - Also known as tnp. Experimental evidence at protein level: Swiss-Prot protein existence level 1. Mediates transposition of transposon Tn5 by a 'cut and paste' mechanism. First, the monomeric transposase binds the 19 bp inverted DNA repeats flanking the transposon. Then, dimerization of the DNA- bound transposase creates a synaptic DNA complex. After nicking of the first DNA strand, excision of the transposon proceeds through a series of intermediates. The transposase then mediates the insertion of the transposon at a new site by strand transfer. The activity of the wild- type tran
   2892..3683    +  CDS            neo: KKA2_KLEPN - Also known as kan, nptII. Experimental evidence at protein level: Swiss-Prot protein existence level 1. Resistance to kanamycin, neomycin, paromomycin, ribostamycin, butirosin and gentamicin B. From Klebsiella pneumoniae.
   3687..3703    +  promoter       AmpR promoter (fragment): bla
   3704..4564    +  CDS            AmpR: β-lactamase; bla; confers resistance to ampicillin, carbenicillin, and related antibiotics
   4735..5323    +  rep_origin     ori: high-copy-number ColE1/pMB1/pBR322/pUC origin of replication
