[The description below was written by a language model from this plasmid's Addgene catalogue record and pLannotate feature annotations shown in this document.]
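Description:
Z7ME17 is a 5.5 kb bacterial plasmid built on the pcr2.1-oriT backbone that carries the 16S rRNA gene of an uncultured archaeon (environmental clone Z7ME17), inserted by Gibson assembly. It replicates in E. coli from a high-copy ColE1/pUC-type origin and is selected with both ampicillin (β-lactamase) and kanamycin (neo/nptII, preceded by a remnant of the Tn5 transposase region). The backbone also contains an f1 phage origin for single-stranded DNA production and an incP oriT, which allows the plasmid to be mobilised by conjugation when transfer functions are supplied in trans.

The roughly 1.35 kb small-subunit rRNA insert lies on the reverse strand and runs into a T7 terminator at its 3′ end. The automated annotation labels it as a microsporidian SSU rRNA, but this is simply the closest covariance-model hit; the catalogue entry identifies it as archaeal 16S. No T7 promoter was annotated in the feature table, although the listed 5′ sequencing primer is consistent with one sitting upstream of the insert, so transcription by T7 RNA polymerase is the likely design but is not explicitly stated. The lac promoter, operator, CAP site and a lacI fragment from the parental cloning vector lie on the opposite strand, facing the insert in the antisense direction.

The plasmid belongs to a collection of archaeal Clone-FISH constructs. Heterologous expression of the cloned 16S rRNA in E. coli gives cells containing the target sequence of an organism that cannot be cultured. These cells serve as controls for testing and optimising oligonucleotide probes in fluorescence in situ hybridization experiments.
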