Addgene plasmid #245862: Z7ME17
Purpose: Archael (Uncultured archaeon clone Z7ME17) 16S rRNA expression
Depositing lab: Roland Hatzenpichler. Depositing organization: Montana State University. Publication: A collection of archaeal 16S rRNA Clone-FISH cultures for probe validation in fluorescence in situ hybridization experiments. Van Beek JM, Robles G, Mewalal R, Blaby I, Hatzenpichler R. Microbiol Resour Announc. 2025 Dec 11;14(12):e0113125. doi: 10.1128/mra.01131-25. Epub 2025 Nov 17. PubMed 41247030.
Backbone
  Vector backbone: pcr2.1-oriT
  Vector type: Other
Growth in bacteria
  Bacterial resistance: Ampicillin and Kanamycin, 100 & 50 μg/mL
  Growth temperature: 37°C
  Growth strain: DH5alpha
  Copy number: High Copy
Gene/Insert
  Gene/Insert name: 16S rRNA
  Species: Uncultured archaeon clone Z7ME17
  Cloning method: Gibson Cloning
  Sequencing primers: 5′ ATTGTAATACGACTCACTATAGGGCGAATT; 3′ CTAGCATAACCCCTTGGGGCCTCTAAACGGGTCTTGAGGGGTTTTTTGTGCATGCTCGAGCGGCCGCCAGTGTGATGG
Resource information
  A portion of this plasmid was derived from a plasmid made by: DOE Joint Genome Institute
Terms and licenses: Academic/Nonprofit Terms; Industry Terms: Not Available to Industry
How to cite: Z7ME17 was a gift from Roland Hatzenpichler (Addgene plasmid # 245862 ; http://n2t.net/addgene:245862 ; RRID:Addgene_245862)
