>Addgene plasmid #245862 | Z7ME17 | depositor full sequence | sequence record 483420 | Full Sequence
GGGCAGTGAGAGCTGGAGCCCGGAGATGGGGACTGAGACAAGGCCCCAGGCCCTACGGGGCGCAGCAGGT
GCGAGAACTCCACAATGCTCGAAAGAGTGATGGGGGAACCCCAAGTGCCCTTGTATTGCAAGGGCTTTTC
CCTGGTGTAAGGAGCCAGGGGAATAAGGGCTGGGTAAGACTGGTGCCAGCCGCCGCGGTAACGCCAGCAG
CTTAAGTGGTCGCCGTTTTTATTGGGCCTAAAGCGTTCGTAGCCGGGTGGATAAGTCTCTAGGTAAATCT
TGCGTCCAAGCGTAAGGCTTCTGGAGATACTGTCTATCTTGAGGCCGGGAGAGGTTGGAGGTACTCCCGG
GGTAGGGGTAAAATCCTGTAATCCTGGGGGGACCACCGGTGGCGAAGGCGTCCAACTGGAACGGGCCTGA
CGGTGAGGGACGAAACCCAGGGGAGCGAGCCGGATTAGATACCCGGGTAGTCCTGGGCGTAAATTGATGC
GGACTATGTGTGGGGGTATCCACGAAGATAACTTCTTGTGCCGAAGGAAGCAGTAAGTCCGCCGGCTGGG
GAGTACGCCCGCAAGGCCTGAAACTTAAAGGAATTGGCGGGGGAGCACCACAAAGGGTGGAGCCTGCGGT
TAAATTGGATTCAACGCCGGAAAACTCACCGGGGGCGACGGCAGAATGACGGCCAAGCTGATGACTTTGC
TTGACGAGCCGAGAGGAGGTGCATGGCCGCCGTCAGTTCGTACCGTGAGGTGTCCTCTTAAGTGAGGTAA
CGAACGAGACCCCCGCCCTCAGTTACCAGCAAATTCCTATGGAATGATGGGGACTCTGAGGGGACCGCTG
CTGCTAAAGCAGAGGAAGGAGGGGGCAACGGTAGGTCAGTATGCCCCGAATCCCCCGGGCTACACGCGGC
CTACAATGGTTACGACAATGGGTTCCAACACCGAAAGGTGAAGGTAATCCCCTAAACGTAATCTCAGTCC
GGATTGTGGGCTGTAACTCGCCCTCATGAAGCTGGAATCCCTAGTAATCGCGTGTCACTATCGCGCGGTG
ATACGTCCTGCTCCTTGCACACACCGCCCGTCATATCACCTGAGTAGGGCTTG
